Addgene plasmid #147486: pLNHA-C1-HsNot2_429-540_S
Purpose: Mammalian Expression of HsNot2_429-540
Depositing lab: Elisa Izaurralde. Depositing organization: Max Planck Institute for Developmental Biology. Publication: Structure and assembly of the NOT module of the human CCR4-NOT complex. Boland A, Chen Y, Raisch T, Jonas S, Kuzuoglu-Ozturk D, Wohlbold L, Weichenrieder O, Izaurralde E. Nat Struct Mol Biol. 2013 Nov;20(11):1289-97. doi: 10.1038/nsmb.2681. Epub 2013 Oct 13. PubMed 24121232.
Backbone
  Vector backbone: Unknown
  Vector type: Mammalian Expression
Growth in bacteria
  Bacterial resistance: Kanamycin, 50 μg/mL
  Growth temperature: 37°C
  Growth strain: DH5alpha
  Copy number: High Copy
Gene/Insert
  Gene/Insert name: HsNot2_429-540 (alt name: CNOT2)
  Species: H. sapiens (human)
  Entrez Gene: CNOT2 (a.k.a. CDC36, HSPC131, IDNADFS, NOT2, NOT2H)
  Cloning method: Unknown
Terms and licenses: Academic/Nonprofit Terms; Industry Terms: Not Available to Industry
Depositor comments: ORF extracted from NCBI: NM_014515.5. Plasmids from this collection were made available to the research community and donated after the lab closed. Please note that the sequence provided by the depositing laboratory may be theoretical/predicted or based on Sanger sequencing results. There may be discrepancies between sequencing results obtained by Addgene and the depositor sequence. If an Addgene verified sequence is not available, please contact before placing your order to request that our lab fully sequence the plasmid.
How to cite: pLNHA-C1-HsNot2_429-540_S was a gift from Elisa Izaurralde (Addgene plasmid # 147486 ; http://n2t.net/addgene:147486 ; RRID:Addgene_147486)
