[The description below was written by a language model from this plasmid's Addgene catalogue record and pLannotate feature annotations shown in this document.]
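Description:
pLNHA-C1-HsNot2_429-540_S is a 4.5 kb mammalian expression plasmid that produces a C-terminal fragment (residues 429–540) of human CNOT2 (NOT2), a subunit of the CCR4-NOT deadenylase complex that is needed for the complex's structural integrity. The catalogue lists the backbone as unknown. The annotated layout, however, resembles a C1-type CMV expression vector. It has a high-copy ColE1/pUC origin, an f1 origin, and a single NeoR/KanR cassette preceded by both a bacterial (bla) promoter and the SV40 enhancer/early promoter, and ending in the HSV TK polyadenylation signal. This arrangement gives kanamycin selection in E. coli and can support G418 selection in mammalian cells.

The expression unit is driven by the CMV immediate-early enhancer and promoter, and a T7 promoter lies just upstream of the coding region. The open reading frame begins with a short fragment of the bacteriophage lambda N protein, followed by the CNOT2 fragment, a remnant of the multiple cloning site and the SV40 poly(A) signal. The lambda N peptide is the RNA-binding element commonly used to tether a fusion protein to reporter mRNAs carrying boxB hairpins. The "LNHA" in the plasmid name suggests a lambda N–HA tag, although no HA epitope is annotated in the feature table. Small hits to an HIV-1 LTR, SV40 large T antigen, ble and bGH poly(A) are short fragments and are probably vector remnants or annotation artefacts rather than functional parts.

The record gives the purpose only as mammalian expression of this CNOT2 fragment, in connection with structural work on the NOT module of the human CCR4-NOT complex. The depositor notes that the supplied sequence may be theoretical or predicted.
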