Features (pLannotate 1.2.2; 17 found; start..end, strand, type, name):
     61..364     +  enhancer       CMV enhancer: human cytomegalovirus immediate early enhancer
    365..568     +  promoter       CMV promoter: human cytomegalovirus (CMV) immediate early promoter
    564..597     +  LTR            5' LTR (truncated) (fragment): truncated 5' long terminal repeat (LTR) from HIV-1
    613..631     +  promoter       T7 promoter: promoter for bacteriophage T7 RNA polymerase
    665..730     +  CDS            N (fragment): REGN_LAMBD - Experimental evidence at protein level: Swiss-Prot protein existence level 1. Plays a role as a transcriptional antitermination factor that allows the virus to initiate its lytic phase. Activates expression of the delayed viral early genes by modifying host RNA polymerase (RNAP) into a form that is resistant to termination signals. This antitermination function requires the host NusA protein which serves to stabilize the interaction between antitermination protein N and host RNA polymerase. From Escherichia phage lambda (Bacteriophage lambda).
    758..1141    +  CDS            CNOT2 (fragment): CNOT2_HUMAN - Also known as CDC36, NOT2. Experimental evidence at protein level: Swiss-Prot protein existence level 1. Component of the CCR4-NOT complex which is one of the major cellular mRNA deadenylases and is linked to various cellular processes including bulk mRNA degradation, miRNA-mediated repression, translational repression during translational initiation and general transcription regulation. Additional complex functions may be a consequence of its influence on mRNA expression. Required for the CCR4- NOT complex structural integrity. Can repress transcription and may link the CCR4-NOT
   1144..1166    +  misc_feature   MCS (fragment): multiple cloning site
   1178..1262    +  CDS            large T antigen (fragment): large T antigen from SV40 (simian virus 40)
   1285..1406    +  polyA_signal   SV40 poly(A) signal: SV40 polyadenylation signal
   1440..1868    -  rep_origin     f1 ori (sequence partly withheld): f1 bacteriophage origin of replication; arrow indicates direction of (+) strand synthesis
   1895..1999    +  promoter       AmpR promoter: bla
   2001..2358    +  promoter       SV40 promoter: SV40 enhancer and early promoter
   2393..3187    +  CDS            NeoR/KanR: aminoglycoside phosphotransferase from Tn5; aph(3')-II (or nptII); confers resistance to neomycin, kanamycin, and G418 (Geneticin®)
   3208..3360    +  CDS            ble (fragment): BLE_KLEPN - Experimental evidence at protein level: Swiss-Prot protein existence level 1. Binding protein with a strong affinity to the bleomycin family of antibiotics. Binds to CL990; an antimitotic-antibiotic compound. From Klebsiella pneumoniae.
   3419..3466    +  polyA_signal   HSV TK poly(A) signal: herpes simplex virus thymidine kinase polyadenylation signal (Cole and Stacy, 1985)
   3557..3573    -  polyA_signal   bGH poly(A) signal (fragment): bovine growth hormone polyadenylation signal
   3795..4383    +  rep_origin     ori: high-copy-number ColE1/pMB1/pBR322/pUC origin of replication
>Addgene plasmid #147486 | pLNHA-C1-HsNot2_429-540_S | depositor full sequence | sequence record 289933 | Full Sequence
TAGTTATTAATAGTAATCAATTACGGGGTCATTAGTTCATAGCCCATATATGGAGTTCCGCGTTACATAA
CTTACGGTAAATGGCCCGCCTGGCTGACCGCCCAACGACCCCCGCCCATTGACGTCAATAATGACGTATG
TTCCCATAGTAACGCCAATAGGGACTTTCCATTGACGTCAATGGGTGGAGTATTTACGGTAAACTGCCCA
CTTGGCAGTACATCAAGTGTATCATATGCCAAGTACGCCCCCTATTGACGTCAATGACGGTAAATGGCCC
GCCTGGCATTATGCCCAGTACATGACCTTATGGGACTTTCCTACTTGGCAGTACATCTACGTATTAGTCA
TCGCTATTACCATGGTGATGCGGTTTTGGCAGTACATCAATGGGCGTGGATAGCGGTTTGACTCACGGGG
ATTTCCAAGTCTCCACCCCATTGACGTCAATGGGAGTTTGTTTTGGCACCAAAATCAACGGGACTTTCCA
AAATGTCGTAACAACTCCGCCCCATTGACGCAAATGGGCGGTAGGCGTGTACGGTGGGAGGTCTATATAA
GCAGAGCTCTCTGGCTAACTAGAGAACCCACTGCTTACTGGCTTATCGAAATTAATACGACTCACTATAG
GGAGACCCAAGCTCTAGCGCTACCGGTCGCCACCATGGACGCACAAACACGACGACGTGAGCGTCGCGCT
GAGAAACAAGCTCAATGGAAAGCTGCAAACGGTGGATCTCCTCCACATATGGCTTACCCATACGATGTTC
CAGATTACGCTCCTCCATCTCGAGCTCAAGCTTCGGATAAGCTGGCTGCAATAAAACTTGGCCGATATGG
TGAAGACCTTCTCTTCTATCTCTATTACATGAATGGAGGAGACGTATTACAACTTTTAGCTGCAGTGGAG
CTTTTTAACCGTGATTGGAGATACCACAAAGAAGAACGAGTATGGATTACCAGGGCACCAGGCATGGAGC
CAACAATGAAAACCAATACCTATGAGAGGGGAACATATTACTTCTTTGACTGTCTTAACTGGAGGAAAGT
AGCTAAGGAGTTCCATCTGGAATATGACAAATTAGAAGAACGGCCTCACCTGCCATCCACCTTCAACTAC
AACCCTGCTCAGCAAGCCTTCTAACCGCGGGCCCGGGATCCACCGGATCTAGATAACTGATCATAATCAG
CCATACCACATTTGTAGAGGTTTTACTTGCTTTAAAAAACCTCCCACACCTCCCCCTGAACCTGAAACAT
AAAATGAATGCAATTGTTGTTGTTAACTTGTTTATTGCAGCTTATAATGGTTACAAATAAAGCAATAGCA
TCACAAATTTCACAAATAAAGCATTTTTTTCACTGCATTCTAGTTGTGGTTTGTCCAAACTCATCAATGT
ATCTTAACGCGTAAATTGTAAGCGTTAATATTTTGTTAAAATTCGCGTTAAATTTTTGTTAAATCAGCTC
ATTTTTTAACCAATAGGCCGAAATCGGCAAAATCCCTTATAAATCAAAAGAATAGACCGAGATAGGGT
[37 nt withheld, positions 1539-1575]
AAAGAACGTGGACTCCAACGTCAAAGG
[49 nt withheld, positions 1603-1651]
T
[91 nt withheld, positions 1653-1743]
G
[124 nt withheld, positions 1745-1868]
CAGGTGGCACTTTTCGGGGAAATGTGCGCGGAACCCCTATTTGTTTATTTTTCTAAATACATTCAAATAT
GTATCCGCTCATGAGACAATAACCCTGATAAATGCTTCAATAATATTGAAAAAGGAAGAGTCCTGAGGCG
GAAAGAACCAGCTGTGGAATGTGTGTCAGTTAGGGTGTGGAAAGTCCCCAGGCTCCCCAGCAGGCAGAAG
TATGCAAAGCATGCATCTCAATTAGTCAGCAACCAGGTGTGGAAAGTCCCCAGGCTCCCCAGCAGGCAGA
AGTATGCAAAGCATGCATCTCAATTAGTCAGCAACCATAGTCCCGCCCCTAACTCCGCCCATCCCGCCCC
TAACTCCGCCCAGTTCCGCCCATTCTCCGCCCCATGGCTGACTAATTTTTTTTATTTATGCAGAGGCCGA
GGCCGCCTCGGCCTCTGAGCTATTCCAGAAGTAGTGAGGAGGCTTTTTTGGAGGCCTAGGCTTTTGCAAA
GATCGATCAAGAGACAGGATGAGGATCGTTTCGCATGATTGAACAAGATGGATTGCACGCAGGTTCTCCG
GCCGCTTGGGTGGAGAGGCTATTCGGCTATGACTGGGCACAACAGACAATCGGCTGCTCTGATGCCGCCG
TGTTCCGGCTGTCAGCGCAGGGGCGCCCGGTTCTTTTTGTCAAGACCGACCTGTCCGGTGCCCTGAATGA
ACTGCAAGACGAGGCAGCGCGGCTATCGTGGCTGGCCACGACGGGCGTTCCTTGCGCAGCTGTGCTCGAC
GTTGTCACTGAAGCGGGAAGGGACTGGCTGCTATTGGGCGAAGTGCCGGGGCAGGATCTCCTGTCATCTC
ACCTTGCTCCTGCCGAGAAAGTATCCATCATGGCTGATGCAATGCGGCGGCTGCATACGCTTGATCCGGC
TACCTGCCCATTCGACCACCAAGCGAAACATCGCATCGAGCGAGCACGTACTCGGATGGAAGCCGGTCTT
GTCGATCAGGATGATCTGGACGAAGAGCATCAGGGGCTCGCGCCAGCCGAACTGTTCGCCAGGCTCAAGG
CGAGCATGCCCGACGGCGAGGATCTCGTCGTGACCCATGGCGATGCCTGCTTGCCGAATATCATGGTGGA
AAATGGCCGCTTTTCTGGATTCATCGACTGTGGCCGGCTGGGTGTGGCGGACCGCTATCAGGACATAGCG
TTGGCTACCCGTGATATTGCTGAAGAGCTTGGCGGCGAATGGGCTGACCGCTTCCTCGTGCTTTACGGTA
TCGCCGCTCCCGATTCGCAGCGCATCGCCTTCTATCGCCTTCTTGACGAGTTCTTCTGAGCGGGACTCTG
GGGTTCGAAATGACCGACCAAGCGACGCCCAACCTGCCATCACGAGATTTCGATTCCACCGCCGCCTTCT
ATGAAAGGTTGGGCTTCGGAATCGTTTTCCGGGACGCCGGCTGGATGATCCTCCAGCGCGGGGATCTCAT
GCTGGAGTTCTTCGCCCACCCTAGGGGGAGGCTAACTGAAACACGGAAGGAGACAATACCGGAAGGAACC
CGCGCTATGACGGCAATAAAAAGACAGAATAAAACGCACGGTGTTGGGTCGTTTGTTCATAAACGCGGGG
TTCGGTCCCAGGGCTGGCACTCTGTCGATACCCCACCGAGACCCCATTGGGGCCAATACGCCCGCGTTTC
TTCCTTTTCCCCACCCCACCCCCCAAGTTCGGGTGAAGGCCCAGGGCTCGCAGCCAACGTCGGGGCGGCA
GGCCCTGCCATAGCCTCAGGTTACTCATATATACTTTAGATTGATTTAAAACTTCATTTTTAATTTAAAA
GGATCTAGGTGAAGATCCTTTTTGATAATCTCATGACCAAAATCCCTTAACGTGAGTTTTCGTTCCACTG
AGCGTCAGACCCCGTAGAAAAGATCAAAGGATCTTCTTGAGATCCTTTTTTTCTGCGCGTAATCTGCTGC
TTGCAAACAAAAAAACCACCGCTACCAGCGGTGGTTTGTTTGCCGGATCAAGAGCTACCAACTCTTTTTC
CGAAGGTAACTGGCTTCAGCAGAGCGCAGATACCAAATACTGTCCTTCTAGTGTAGCCGTAGTTAGGCCA
CCACTTCAAGAACTCTGTAGCACCGCCTACATACCTCGCTCTGCTAATCCTGTTACCAGTGGCTGCTGCC
AGTGGCGATAAGTCGTGTCTTACCGGGTTGGACTCAAGACGATAGTTACCGGATAAGGCGCAGCGGTCGG
GCTGAACGGGGGGTTCGTGCACACAGCCCAGCTTGGAGCGAACGACCTACACCGAACTGAGATACCTACA
GCGTGAGCTATGAGAAAGCGCCACGCTTCCCGAAGGGAGAAAGGCGGACAGGTATCCGGTAAGCGGCAGG
GTCGGAACAGGAGAGCGCACGAGGGAGCTTCCAGGGGGAAACGCCTGGTATCTTTATAGTCCTGTCGGGT
TTCGCCACCTCTGACTTGAGCGTCGATTTTTGTGATGCTCGTCAGGGGGGCGGAGCCTATGGAAAAACGC
CAGCAACGCGGCCTTTTTACGGTTCCTGGCCTTTTGCTGGCCTTTTGCTCACATGTTCTTTCCTGCGTTA
TCCCCTGATTCTGTGGATAACCGTATTACCGCCATGCAT
